>Addgene plasmid #136844 | pEBTetBl-CLIP-STIL | depositor full sequence | sequence record 264118 | Full Sequence
TTGTACAAAGTGGTGATGGCAGCTAGCGGCGCGCCCGGCCGCTCGAGTCTAGAGGGCCCGTTTAAACCCG
CTGATCAGCCTCGACTGTGCCTTCTAGTTGCCAGCCATCTGTTGTTTGCCCCTCCCCCGTGCCTTCCTTG
ACCCTGGAAGGTGCCACTCCCACTGTCCTTTCCTAATAAAATGAGGAAATTGCATCGCATTGTCTGAGTA
GGTGTCATTCTATTCTGGGGGGTGGGGTGGGGCAGGACAGCAAGGGGGAGGATTGGGAAGACAATAGCAG
GCTAGAGGATCGATCCCCGCCCCGGACGAACTAAACCTGACTACGACATCTCTGCCCCTTCTTCGCGGGG
CAGTGCATGTAATCCCTTCAGTTGGTTGGTACAACTTGCCAACTGGGCCCTGTTCCACATGTGACACGGG
GGGGGACCAAACACAAAGGGGTTCTCTGACTGTAGTTGACATCCTTATAAATGGATGTGCACATTTGCCA
ACACTGAGTGGCTTTCATCCTGGAGCAGACTTTGCAGTCTGTGGACTGCAACACAACATTGCCTTTATGT
GTAACTCTTGGCTGAAGCTCTTACACCAATGCTGGGGGACATGTACCTCCCAGGGGCCCAGGAAGACTAC
GGGAGGCTACACCAACGTCAATCAGAGGGGCCTGTGTAGCTACCGATAAGCGGACCCTCAAGAGGGCATT
AGCAATAGTGTTTATAAGGCCCCCTTGTTAACCCTAAACGGGTAGCATATGCTTCCCGGGTAGTAGTATA
TACTATCCAGACTAACCCTAATTCAATAGCATATGTTACCCAACGGGAAGCATATGCTATCGAATTAGGG
TTAGTAAAAGGGTCCTAAGGAACAGCGATATCTCCCACCCCATGAGCTGTCACGGTTTTATTTACATGGG
GTCAGGATTCCACGAGGGTAGTGAACCATTTTAGTCACAAGGGCAGTGGCTGAAGATCAAGGAGCGGGCA
GTGAACTCTCCTGAATCTTCGCCTGCTTCTTCATTCTCCTTCGTTTAGCTAATAGAATAACTGCTGAGTT
GTGAACAGTAAGGTGTATGTGAGGTGCTCGAAAACAAGGTTTCAGGTGACGCCCCCAGAATAAAATTTGG
ACGGGGGGTTCAGTGGTGGCATTGTGCTATGACACCAATATAACCCTCACAAACCCCTTGGGCAATAAAT
ACTAGTGTAGGAATGAAACATTCTGAATATCTTTAACAATAGAAATCCATGGGGTGGGGACAAGCCGTAA
AGACTGGATGTCCATCTCACACGAATTTATGGCTATGGGCAACACATAATCCTAGTGCAATATGATACTG
GGGTTATTAAGATGTGTCCCAGGCAGGGACCAAGACAGGTGAACCATGTTGTTACACTCTATTTGTAACA
AGGGGAAAGAGAGTGGACGCCGACAGCAGCGGACTCCACTGGTTGTCTCTAACACCCCCGAAAATTAAAC
GGGGCTCCACGCCAATGGGGCCCATAAACAAAGACAAGTGGCCACTCTTTTTTTTGAAATTGTGGAGTGG
GGGCACGCGTCAGCCCCCACACGCCGCCCTGCGGTTTTGGACTGTAAAATAAGGGTGTAATAACTTGGCT
GATTGTAACCCCGCTAACCACTGCGGTCAAACCACTTGCCCACAAAACCACTAATGGCACCCCGGGGAAT
ACCTGCATAAGTAGGTGGGCGGGCCAAGATAGGGGCGCGATTGCTGCGATCTGGAGGACAAATTACACAC
ACTTGCGCCTGAGCGCCAAGCACAGGGTTGTTGGTCCTCATATTCACGAGGTCGCTGAGAGCACGGTGGG
CTAATGTTGCCATGGGTAGCATATACTACCCAAATATCTGGATAGCATATGCTATCCTAATCTATATCTG
GGTAGCATAGGCTATCCTAATCTATATCTGGGTAGCATATGCTATCCTAATCTATATCTGGGTAGTATAT
GCTATCCTAATTTATATCTGGGTAGCATAGGCTATCCTAATCTATATCTGGGTAGCATATGCTATCCTAA
TCTATATCTGGGTAGTATATGCTATCCTAATCTGTATCCGGGTAGCATATGCTATCCTAATAGAGATTAG
GGTAGTATATGCTATCCTAATTTATATCTGGGTAGCATATACTACCCAAATATCTGGATAGCATATGCTA
TCCTAATCTATATCTGGGTAGCATATGCTATCCTAATCTATATCTGGGTAGCATAGGCTATCCTAATCTA
TATCTGGGTAGCATATGCTATCCTAATCTATATCTGGGTAGTATATGCTATCCTAATTTATATCTGGGTA
GCATAGGCTATCCTAATCTATATCTGGGTAGCATATGCTATCCTAATCTATATCTGGGTAGTATATGCTA
TCCTAATCTGTATCCGGGTAGCATATGCTATCCTCATGCATATACAGTCAGCATATGATACCCAGTAGTA
GAGTGGGAGTGCTATCCTTTGCATATGCCGCCACCTCCCAAGGGGGCGTGAATTTTCGCTGCTTGTCCTT
TTCCTGCTGGTTGCTCCCATTCTTAGGTGAATTTAAGGAGGCCAGGCTAAAGCCGTCGCATGTCTGATTG
CTCACCAGGTAAATGTCGCTAATGTTTTCCAACGCGAGAAGGTGTTGAGCGCGGAGCTGAGTGACGTGAC
AACATGGGTATGCCCAATTGCCCCATGTTGGGAGGACGAAAATGGTGACAAGACAGATGGCCAGAAATAC
ACCAACAGCACGCATGATGTCTACTGGGGATTTATTCTTTAGTGCGGGGGAATACACGGCTTTTAATACG
ATTGAGGGCGTCTCCTAACAAGTTACATCACTCCTGCCCTTCCTCACCCTCATCTCCATCACCTCCTTCA
TCTCCGTCATCTCCGTCATCACCCTCCGCGGCAGCCCCTTCCACCATAGGTGGAAACCAGGGAGGCAAAT
CTACTCCATCGTCAAAGCTGCACACAGTCACCCTGATATTGCAGGTAGGAGCGGGCTTTGTCATAACAAG
GTCCTTAATCGCATCCTTCAAAACCTCAGCAAATATATGAGTTTGTAAAAAGACCATGAAATAACAGACA
ATGGACTCCCTTAGCGGGCCAGGTTGTGGGCCGGGTCCAGGGGCCATTCCAAAGGGGAGACGACTCAATG
GTGTAAGACGACATTGTGGAATAGCAAGGGCAGTTCCTCGCCTTAGGTTGTAAAGGGAGGTCTTACTACC
TCCATATACGAACACACCGGCGACCCAAGTTCCTTCGTCGGTAGTCCTTTCTACGTGACTCCTAGCCAGG
AGAGCTCTTAAACCTTCTGCAATGTTCTCAAATTTCGGGTTGGAACCTCCTTGACCACGATGCTTTTCCA
AACCACCCTCCTTTTTTGCGCCCTGCCTCCATCACCCTGACCCCGGGGTCCAGTGCTTGGGCCTTCTCCT
GGGTCATCTGCGGGGCCCTGCTCTATCGCTCCCGGGGGCACGTCAGGCTCACCATCTGGGCCACCTTCTT
GGTGGTATTCAAAATAATCGGCTTCCCCTACAGGGTGGAAAAATGGCCTTCTACCTGGAGGGGGCCTGCG
CGGTGGAGACCCGGATGATGATGACTGACTACTGGGACTCCTGGGCCTCTTTTCTCCACGTCCACGACCT
CTCCCCCTGGCTCTTTCACGACTTCCCCCCCTGGCTCTTTCACGTCCTCTACCCCGGCGGCCTCCACTAC
CTCCTCGACCCCGGCCTCCACTACCTCCTCGACCCCGGCCTCCACTGCCTCCTCGACCCCGGCCTCCACC
TCCTGCTCCTGCCCCTCCTGCTCCTGCCCCTCCTCCTGCTCCTGCCCCTCCTGCCCCTCCTGCTCCTGCC
CCTCCTGCCCCTCCTGCTCCTGCCCCTCCTGCCCCTCCTGCTCCTGCCCCTCCTGCCCCTCCTCCTGCTC
CTGCCCCTCCTGCCCCTCCTCCTGCTCCTGCCCCTCCTGCCCCTCCTGCTCCTGCCCCTCCTGCCCCTCC
TGCTCCTGCCCCTCCTGCCCCTCCTGCTCCTGCCCCTCCTGCTCCTGCCCCTCCTGCTCCTGCCCCTCCT
GCTCCTGCCCCTCCTGCCCCTCCTGCCCCTCCTCCTGCTCCTGCCCCTCCTGCTCCTGCCCCTCCTGCCC
CTCCTGCCCCTCCTGCTCCTGCCCCTCCTCCTGCTCCTGCCCCTCCTGCCCCTCCTGCCCCTCCTCCTGC
TCCTGCCCCTCCTGCCCCTCCTCCTGCTCCTGCCCCTCCTCCTGCTCCTGCCCCTCCTGCCCCTCCTGCC
CCTCCTCCTGCTCCTGCCCCTCCTGCCCCTCCTCCTGCTCCTGCCCCTCCTCCTGCTCCTGCCCCTCCTG
CCCCTCCTGCCCCTCCTCCTGCTCCTGCCCCTCCTCCTGCTCCTGCCCCTCCTGCCCCTCCTGCCCCTCC
TGCCCCTCCTCCTGCTCCTGCCCCTCCTCCTGCTCCTGCCCCTCCTGCTCCTGCCCCTCCCGCTCCTGCT
CCTGCTCCTGTTCCACCGTGGGTCCCTTTGCAGCCAATGCAACTTGGACGTTTTTGGGGTCTCCGGACAC
CATCTCTATGTCTTGGCCCTGATCCTGAGCCGCCCGGGGCTCCTGGTCTTCCGCCTCCTCGTCCTCGTCC
TCTTCCCCGTCCTCGTCCATGGTTATCACCCCCTCTTCTTTGAGGTCCACTGCCGCCGGAGCCTTCTGGT
CCAGATGTGTCTCCCTTCTCTCCTAGGCCATTTCCAGGTCCTGTACCTGGCCCCTCGTCAGACATGATTC
ACACTAAAAGAGATCAATAGACATCTTTATTAGACGACGCTCAGTGAATACAGGGAGTGCAGACTCCTGC
CCCCTCCAACAGCCCCCCCACCCTCATCCCCTTCATGGTCGCTGTCAGACAGATCCAGGTCTGAAAATTC
CCCATCCTCCGAACCATCCTCGTCCTCATCACCAATTACTCGCAGCCCGGAAAACTCCCGCTGAACATCC
TCAAGATTTGCGTCCTGAGCCTCAAGCCAGGCCTCAAATTCCTCGTCCCCCTTTTTGCTGGACGGTAGGG
ATGGGGATTCTCGGGACCCCTCCTCTTCCTCTTCAAGGTCACCAGACAGAGATGCTACTGGGGCAACGGA
AGAAAAGCTGGGTGCGGCCTGTGAGGATCAGCTTATCGATGATAAGCTGTCAAACATGAGAATTCTTGAA
GACGAAAGGGCCTCGTGATACGCCTATTTTTATAGGTTAATGTCATGATAATAATGGTTTCTTAGACGTC
AGGTGGCACTTTTCGGGGAAATGTGCGCGGAACCCCTATTTGTTTATTTTTCTAAATACATTCAAATATG
TATCCGCTCATGAGACAATAACCCTGATAAATGCTTCAATAATATTGAAAAAGGAAGAGTATGAGTATTC
AACATTTCCGTGTCGCCCTTATTCCCTTTTTTGCGGCATTTTGCCTTCCTGTTTTTGCTCACCCAGAAAC
GCTGGTGAAAGTAAAAGATGCTGAAGATCAGTTGGGTGCACGAGTGGGTTACATCGAACTGGATCTCAAC
AGCGGTAAGATCCTTGAGAGTTTTCGCCCCGAAGAACGTTTTCCAATGATGAGCACTTTTAAAGTTCTGC
TATGTGGCGCGGTATTATCCCGTGTTGACGCCGGGCAAGAGCAACTCGGTCGCCGCATACACTATTCTCA
GAATGACTTGGTTGAGTACTCACCAGTCACAGAAAAGCATCTTACGGATGGCATGACAGTAAGAGAATTA
TGCAGTGCTGCCATAACCATGAGTGATAACACTGCGGCCAACTTACTTCTGACAACGATCGGAGGACCGA
AGGAGCTAACCGCTTTTTTGCACAACATGGGGGATCATGTAACTCGCCTTGATCGTTGGGAACCGGAGCT
GAATGAAGCCATACCAAACGACGAGCGTGACACCACGATGCCTGCAGCAATGGCAACAACGTTGCGCAAA
CTATTAACTGGCGAACTACTTACTCTAGCTTCCCGGCAACAATTAATAGACTGGATGGAGGCGGATAAAG
TTGCAGGACCACTTCTGCGCTCGGCCCTTCCGGCTGGCTGGTTTATTGCTGATAAATCTGGAGCCGGTGA
GCGTGGGTCTCGCGGTATCATTGCAGCACTGGGGCCAGATGGTAAGCCCTCCCGTATCGTAGTTATCTAC
ACGACGGGGAGTCAGGCAACTATGGATGAACGAAATAGACAGATCGCTGAGATAGGTGCCTCACTGATTA
AGCATTGGTAACTGTCAGACCAAGTTTACTCATATATACTTTAGATTGATTTAAAACTTCATTTTTAATT
TAAAAGGATCTAGGTGAAGATCCTTTTTGATAATCTCATGACCAAAATCCCTTAACGTGAGTTTTCGTTC
CACTGAGCGTCAGACCCCGTAGAAAAGATCAAAGGATCTTCTTGAGATCCTTTTTTTCTGCGCGTAATCT
GCTGCTTGCAAACAAAAAAACCACCGCTACCAGCGGTGGTTTGTTTGCCGGATCAAGAGCTACCAACTCT
TTTTCCGAAGGTAACTGGCTTCAGCAGAGCGCAGATACCAAATACTGTCCTTCTAGTGTAGCCGTAGTTA
GGCCACCACTTCAAGAACTCTGTAGCACCGCCTACATACCTCGCTCTGCTAATCCTGTTACCAGTGGCTG
CTGCCAGTGGCGATAAGTCGTGTCTTACCGGGTTGGACTCAAGACGATAGTTACCGGATAAGGCGCAGCG
GTCGGGCTGAACGGGGGGTTCGTGCACACAGCCCAGCTTGGAGCGAACGACCTACACCGAACTGAGATAC
CTACAGCGTGAGCTATGAGAAAGCGCCACGCTTCCCGAAGGGAGAAAGGCGGACAGGTATCCGGTAAGCG
GCAGGGTCGGAACAGGAGAGCGCACGAGGGAGCTTCCAGGGGGAAACGCCTGGTATCTTTATAGTCCTGT
CGGGTTTCGCCACCTCTGACTTGAGCGTCGATTTTTGTGATGCTCGTCAGGGGGGCGGAGCCTATGGAAA
AACGCCAGCAACGCGGCCTTTTTACGGTTCCTGGCCTTTTGCTGGCCTTGAAGCTGTCCCTGATGGTCGT
CATCTACCTGCCTGGACAGCATGGCCTGCAACGCGGGCATCCCGATGCCGCCGGAAGCGAGAAGAATCAT
AATGGGGAAGGCCATCCAGCCTCGCGTCGAACTAGATGATCCGGCTGTGGAATGTGTGTCAGTTAGGGTG
TGGAAAGTCCCCAGGCTCCCCAGCAGGCAGAAGTATGCAAAGCATGCATCTCAATTAGTCAGCAACCAGG
TGTGGAAAGTCCCCAGGCTCCCCAGCAGGCAGAAGTATGCAAAGCATGCATCTCAATTAGTCAGCAACCA
TAGTCCCGCCCCTAACTCCGCCCATCCCGCCCCTAACTCCGCCCAGTTCCGCCCATTCTCCGCCCCATGG
CTGACTAATTTTTTTTATTTATGCAGAGGCCGAGGCCGCCTCGGCCTCTGAGCTATTCCAGAAGTAGTGA
GGAGGCTTTTTTGGAGGGTGACCGCCACGACCGGTATGGCCAAGCCTTTGTCTCAAGAAGAATCCACCCT
CATTGAAAGAGCAACGGCTACAATCAACAGCATCCCCATCTCTGAAGACTACAGCGTCGCCAGCGCAGCT
CTCTCTAGCGACGGCCGCATCTTCACTGGTGTCAATGTATATCATTTTACTGGGGGACCTTGTGCAGAAC
TCGTGGTGCTGGGCACTGCTGCTGCTGCGGCAGCTGGCAACCTGACTTGTATCGTCGCGATCGGAAATGA
GAACAGGGGCATCTTGAGCCCCTGCGGACGGTGCCGACAGGTGCTTCTCGATCTGCATCCTGGGATCAAA
GCCATAGTGAAGGACAGTGATGGACAGCCGACGGCAGTTGGGATTCGTGAATTGCTGCCCTCTGGTTACG
GTCCGACGCGGCCCGACGGGTCCGAGGGGGGTCGACCTCGAAACTTGTTTATTGCAGCTTATAATGGTTA
CAAATAAAGCAATAGCATCACAAATTTCACAAATAAAGCATTTTTTTCACTGCATTCTAGTTGTGGTTTG
TCCAAACTCATCAATGTATCTTATCATGTCTGGATCTGATCCGAACCCCTTCCTCGACCAATTCTCATGT
TTGACAGCTTATCATCGCAGATCCGGGCAACGTTGTTGCCATTGCTCGACCAATTCTCATGTTTGACAGC
TTATCATCGCAGATCCGTATGGTGCACTCTCAGTACAATCTGCTCTGATGCCGCATAGTTAAGCCAGTAT
CTGCTCCCTGCTTGTGTGTTGGAGGTCGCTGAGTAGTGCGCGAGCAAAATTTAAGCTACAACAAGGCAAG
GCTTGACCGACAATTGCATGAAGAATCTGCTTAGGGTTAGGCGTTTTGCGCTGCTTCGCGATGTACGGGC
CAGATATACGCGTATCTGAGGGGACTAGGGTGTGTTTAGGCGAAAAGCGGGGCTTCGGTTGTACGCGGTT
AGGAGTCCCCTCAGGATATAGTAGTTTCGCTTTTGCATAGGGAGGGGGAAATGTAGTCTTATGCAATACT
CTTGTAGTCTTGCAACATGGTAACGATGAGTTAGCAACATGCCTTACAAGGAGAGAAAAAGCACCGTGCA
TGCCGATTGGTGGAAGTAAGGTGGTACGATCGTGCCTTATTAGGAAGGCAACAGACGGGTCTGACATGGA
TTGGACGAACCACTGAATTCCGCATTGCAGAGATATTGTATTTAAGTGCCTAGCTCGATACAATAAACGC
CATTTGACCATTCACCACATTGGTGTGCACCTCCAAGCTGGCCGGGGATCCTCTAGGGCCTCTGAGCTAT
TCCAGAAGTAGTGAAGAGGCTTTTTTGGAGGCCTAGGCTTTTGCAAAAAGCTCCGGATCGATCCTGAGAA
CTTCAGGGTGAGTTTGGGGACCCTTGATTGTTCTTTCTTTTTCGCTATTGTAAAATTCATGTTATATGGA
GGGGGCAAAGTTTTCAGGGTGTTGTTTAGAATGGGAAGATGTCCCTTGTATCACCATGGACCCTCATGAT
AATTTTGTTTCTTTCACTTTCTACTCTGTTGACAACCATTGTCTCCTCTTATTTTCTTTTCATTTTCTGT
AACTTTTTCGTTAAACTTTAGCTTGCATTTGTAACGAATTTTTAAATTCACTTTTGTTTATTTGTCAGAT
TGTAAGTACTTTCTCTAATCACTTTTTTTTCAAGGCAATCAGGGTATATTATATTGTACTTCAGCACAGT
TTTAGAGAACAATTGTTATAATTAAATGATAAGGTAGAATATTTCTGCATATAAATTCTGGCTGGCGTGG
AAATATTCTTATTGGTAGAAACAACTACATCCTGGTCATCATCCTGCCTTTCTCTTTATGGTTACAATGA
TATACACTGTTTGAGATGAGGATAAAATACTCTGAGTCCAAACCGGGCCCCTCTGCTAACCATGTTCATG
CCTTCTTCTTTTTCCTACAGCTCCTGGGCAACGTGCTGGTTATTGTGCTGTCTCATCATTTTGGCAAAGA
ATTGTAATACGACTCACTATAGGGCGAATTGATATGTCTAGATTAGATAAAAGTAAAGTGATTAACAGCG
CATTAGAGCTGCTTAATGAGGTCGGAATCGAAGGTTTAACAACCCGTAAACTCGCCCAGAAGCTAGGTGT
AGAGCAGCCTACATTGTATTGGCATGTAAAAAATAAGCGGGCTTTGCTCGACGCCTTAGCCATTGAGATG
TTAGATAGGCACCATACTCACTTTTGCCCTTTAGAAGGGGAAAGCTGGCAAGATTTTTTACGTAATAACG
CTAAAAGTTTTAGATGTGCTTTACTAAGTCATCGCGATGGAGCAAAAGTACATTTAGGTACACGGCCTAC
AGAAAAACAGTATGAAACTCTCGAAAATCAATTAGCCTTTTTATGCCAACAAGGTTTTTCACTAGAGAAT
GCATTATATGCACTCAGCGCTGTGGGGCATTTTACTTTAGGTTGCGTATTGGAAGATCAAGAGCATCAAG
TCGCTAAAGAAGAAAGGGAAACACCTACTACTGATAGTATGCCGCCATTATTACGACAAGCTATCGAATT
ATTTGATCACCAAGGTGCAGAGCCAGCCTTCTTATTCGGCCTTGAATTGATCATATGCGGATTAGAAAAA
CAACTTAAATGTGAAAGTGGGTCCGCGTACAGCGGATCCCGGGAATTCAGATCTTATTAAAGCAGAACTT
GTTTATTGCAGCTTATAATGGTTACAAATAAAGCAATAGCATCACAAATTTCACAAATAAAGCATTTTTT
TCACTGCATTCTAGTTGTGGTTTGTCCAAACTCATCAATGTATCTTATCATGTCTGGTCGAATCCATGGC
GCAGAACTGGTAGGTATGGAAGATCCGCGTTGACATTGATTATTGACTAGTTATTAATAGTAATCAATTA
CGGGGTCATTAGTTCATAGCCCATATATGGAGTTCCGCGTTACATAACTTACGGTAAATGGCCCGCCTGG
CTGACCGCCCAACGACCCCCGCCCATTGACGTCAATAATGACGTATGTTCCCATAGTAACGCCAATAGGG
ACTTTCCATTGACGTCAATGGGTGGAGTATTTACGGTAAACTGCCCACTTGGCAGTACATCAAGTGTATC
ATATGCCAAGTACGCCCCCTATTGACGTCAATGACGGTAAATGGCCCGCCTGGCATTATGCCCAGTACAT
GACCTTATGGGACTTTCCTACTTGGCAGTACATCTACGTATTAGTCATCGCTATTACCATGGTGATGCGG
TTTTGGCAGTACATCAATGGGCGTGGATAGCGGTTTGACTCACGGGGATTTCCAAGTCTCCACCCCATTG
ACGTCAATGGGAGTTTGTTTTGGCACCAAAATCAACGGGACTTTCCAAAATGTCGTAACAACTCCGCCCC
ATTGACGCAAATGGGCGGTAGGCGTGTACGGTGGGAGGTCTATATAAGCAGAGCTCTCCCTATCAGTGAT
AGAGATCTCCCTATCAGTGATAGAGATCGTCGACGAGCTCGTTTAGTGAACCGTCAGATCGCCTGGAGAC
GCCATCCACGCTGTTTTGACCTCCATAGAAGACACCGGGACCGATCCAGCCTCCGGACTCTAGCGTTTAA
ACTTAAGCTTACCACCATGGATTATAAAGACGATGATGACAAGCACCACCACCACCACCACGACAAGGAT
TGTGAAATGAAACGCACCACACTGGACAGCCCTTTGGGGAAGCTGGAGCTGTCTGGTTGTGAGCAGGGTC
TGCACGAAATAATTTTTCTGGGCAAGGGGACGTCTGCAGCTGATGCCGTGGAGGTCCCAGCCCCCGCTGC
GGTTCTCGGAGGTCCGGAGCCCCTGATACAGGCTACAGCCTGGCTGAATGCCTATTTCCACCAGCCCGAG
GCTATCGAAGAGTTCCCCGTGCCGGCTCTTCACCATCCCGTTTTCCAGCAAGAGTCGTTCACCAGACAGG
TGTTATGGAAGCTGCTGAAGGTTGTGAAATTCGGAGAAGTGATTTCTGAGTCACACTTAGCAGCCCTGGT
AGGCAACCCCGCAGCCACGGCAGCAGTGAATACGGCACTGGATGGCAATCCTGTCCCTATCCTGATCCCG
TGCCACAGAGTGGTCCAGGGGGATTCGGATGTGGGGCCGTACCTTGGTGGACTGGCCGTGAAGGAATGGC
TTCTGGCCCATGAAGGCCACCGGTTGGGGAAGCCAGGCTTGGGATTCGAACTGGAGGTGCTGTTCCAGGG
CCCCGGTACCGCCATCACAAGTTTGTACAAAAAAGCAGGCTTAATGGAGCCTATATATCCTTTTGCACGG
CCCCAGATGAATACCAGGTTTCCTTCAAGCAGGATGGTACCTTTCCACTTTCCTCCATCAAAATGTGCAC
TTTGGAACCCAACGCCAACTGGAGATTTCATCTACTTACATCTCAGTTACTACAGAAATCCAAAGCTTGT
GGTGACTGAGAAGACCATCCGACTTGCTTATCGTCATGCTAAGCAGAATAAAAAAAATTCGTCATGCTTT
TTACTTGGTTCTCTGACAGCAGACGAAGATGAAGAAGGTGTAACATTGACAGTAGATCGCTTTGATCCTG
GTCGAGAAGTACCTGAATGCCTAGAAATAACCCCTACTGCTTCTCTTCCTGGGGACTTTTTGATTCCATG
CAAAGTTCATACTCAAGAACTTTGTTCAAGAGAAATGATAGTTCACAGTGTAGATGACTTCAGTTCAGCT
TTAAAGGCTCTACAGTGCCATATATGTAGCAAAGATTCCTTGGACTGTGGTAAGCTGCTTTCCCTAAGAG
TTCATATCACTTCCAGGGAGAGTTTGGACAGTGTGGAATTTGACTTGCATTGGGCAGCAGTAACTCTAGC
AAATAACTTTAAATGCACACCTGTGAAGCCCATCCCCATTATTCCAACAGCTCTGGCAAGAAACTTGAGC
AGTAATCTGAATATTTCTCAAGTTCAAGGGACTTATAAATATGGATATCTTACCATGGATGAAACACGCA
AATTGTTACTTTTGTTGGAATCTGATCCCAAGGTTTATTCTCTACCATTGGTGGGAATTTGGCTGTCTGG
AATTACACATATCTATAGTCCTCAGGTATGGGCTTGCTGTTTGCGATACATATTCAATTCTTCTGTTCAA
GAAAGGGTTTTTTCAGAATCTGGAAATTTCATCATAGTTCTCTATTCTATGACACATAAGGAACCTGAGT
TTTATGAATGCTTCCCTTGTGATGGCAAGATACCTGACTTTCGGTTTCAGTTGCTAACCAGTAAGGAAAC
ATTACATCTTTTCAAAAATGTTGAACCTCCTGACAAAAATCCAATCCGTTGTGAACTGAGCGCTGAAAGC
CAAAATGCAGAAACAGAGTTTTTCAGTAAGGCTTCCAAGAATTTTTCAATTAAGAGGTCTTCCCAAAAGT
TATCTTCTGGGAAGATGCCAATACATGATCACGACTCTGGTGTTGAAGATGAAGATTTTTCTCCAAGACC
AATTCCTAGTCCTCATCCAGTGAGTCAGAAGATTTCTAAGATCCAACCATCAGTTCCTGAACTTTCACTT
GTGTTGGATGGCAATTTCATAGAATCAAACCCTCTGCCTACTCCATTGGAAATGGTGAATAATGAAAATC
CTCCTTTGATTAACCACTTGGAACACTTGAAGCCATTGCAACCCCAGCTTTATGATGAGAAACACAGTCC
AGAAGTTGAAGCTGGAGAGCCTTCCTTGAGAGGAATACCAAATCAGTTAAACCAGGATAAACCAGCTCTT
TTGAGACACTGCAAAGTAAGACAGCCACCTGCCTATAAGAAAGGGAACCCCCATACCAGGAACAGTATTA
AACCATCTTCTCATAATGGGCCATCTCATGATATATTTGAAAAGCTCCAAACAGTTTCTGCTGGAAATGT
ACAAAACGAAGAGTATCCTATAAGACCCTCCACACTTAATTCTAGGCAGTCTTCTCTTGCCCCGCAGTCC
CAACCACACGATTTTGTTTTTTCACCCCATAATTCAGGAAGACCAATGGAACTTCAGATACCTACTCCCC
CACTGCCATCTTACTGTTCCACAAACGTTTGCAGGTGTTGTCAGCATCATAGTCATATTCAATATAGTCC
GCTAAATTCTTGGCAAGGAGCAAACACAGTTGGATCCATTCAAGATGTCCAGTCTGAAGCCCTTCAAAAG
CATTCATTATTTCACCCAAGTGGATGTCCAGCCCTGTACTGTAATGCATTCTGTTCTTCAAGTAGTCCTA
TAGCCTTGAGACCTCAGGGAGATATGGGCAGTTGTTCTCCCCACAGCAATATTGAACCATCGCCTGTGGC
AAGACCGCCTTCACATATGGACTTATGTAACCCACAGCCTTGCACAGTGTGCATGCACACACCCAAGACT
GAGTCAGATAATGGAATGATGGGACTATCTCCAGATGCATATCGGTTCCTCACAGAACAAGACAGACAGC
TAAGACTACTTCAGGCACAGATTCAGCGTTTGTTGGAAGCACAGTCTCTGATGCCCTGTTCCCCTAAGAC
AACTGCTGTTGAAGACACAGTGCAAGCTGGAAGACAAATGGAGTTGGTTTCTGTGGAAGCACAGTCTTCC
CCTGGCTTGCACATGAGAAAAGGTGTAAGCATTGCTGTGAGCACAGGTGCTAGCTTGTTTTGGAATGCAG
CAGGTGAGGATCAAGAGCCTGACTCTCAAATGAAGCAAGATGATACCAAAATTTCCAGTGAGGACATGAA
TTTTTCTGTCGATATTAATAATGAAGTCACAAGTCTTCCAGGTAGTGCATCTTCATTAAAAGCAGTTGAT
ATTCCCAGTTTTGAAGAGAGCAACATTGCTGTGGAAGAAGAATTTAACCAGCCACTTTCTGTATCCAACT
CTTCTCTAGTTGTGAGAAAAGAACCTGATGTACCTGTGTTCTTTCCAAGTGGCCAGCTGGCAGAAAGTGT
AAGCATGTGTTTACAGACTGGACCAACAGGGGGTGCCAGTAACAATTCTGAAACATCAGAGGAACCAAAA
ATTGAGCATGTAATGCAACCCTTGCTTCATCAACCATCAGATAACCAGAAAATTTACCAGGATTTATTGG
GTCAAGTAAACCACCTATTAAATAGTTCCTCCAAGGAAACTGAGCAGCCGTCTACCAAAGCAGTAATTAT
CAGTCATGAATGCACCAGAACCCAAAACGTTTACCATACAAAGAAAAAAACACATCATTCAAGACTGGTG
GACAAAGATTGTGTCCTTAATGCAACTCTTAAGCAACTAAGAAGCCTTGGAGTAAAAATTGATTCTCCCA
CTAAAGTGAAGAAAAATGCACATAACGTGGATCACGCCAGTGTGTTGGCATGCATCAGCCCAGAAGCAGT
GATCTCTGGATTAAACTGCATGTCATTTGCTAATGTTGGCATGAGCGGCTTAAGCCCCAATGGTGTGGAT
TTGAGCATGGAGGCAAATGCTATAGCTCTGAAATATTTAAATGAAAATCAGCTGTCACAACTGTCTGTCA
CTCGATCGAACCAAAATAATTGTGACCCATTCAGCCTTCTCCATATTAATACAGACAGAAGCACAGTGGG
GCTTAGTTTAATTTCACCAAACAACATGTCATTTGCAACCAAAAAATATATGAAGAGATATGGACTCCTA
CAAAGCAGTGACAATAGTGAAGATGAAGAGGAACCTCCCGACAATGCAGATAGCAAGAGTGAATATTTAT
TGAATCAGAACCTTAGGTCCATACCCGAACAGCTTGGTGGTCAGAAAGAGCCTTCTAAGAATGACCATGA
AATAATTAATTGTTCTAACTGTGAATCTGTGGGGACCAACGCAGATACGCCAGTATTGAGAAATATTACA
AATGAAGTTTTGCAGACAAAAGCAAAACAGCAGTTGACTGAAAAGCCAGCTTTCTTAGTAAAGAACCTTA
AACCAAGTCCTGCAGTGAACCTTCGAACCGGGAAAGCAGAGTTCACTCAACATCCTGAGAAAGAAAATGA
AGGGGACATTACAATTTTTCCTGAAAGTTTGCAACCTTCTGAAACGCTAAAGCAGATGAATAGCATGAAT
TCAGTAGGCACCTTCTTAGATGTAAAACGTCTCAGACAGTTACCAAAATTATTTTAATGATACCCAGCTT
TC
Features (pLannotate 1.2.2; 31 found; start..end, strand, type, name):
     85..196     +  polyA_signal   bGH poly(A) signal: bovine growth hormone polyadenylation signal
    737..2526    -  rep_origin     oriP: Epstein-Barr virus oriP replication origin (Yates et al., 2000)
   2527..2745    -  CDS            gL (fragment): GL_EBVB9 - Experimental evidence at protein level: Swiss-Prot protein existence level 1. The heterodimer glycoprotein H-glycoprotein L is required for the fusion of viral and plasma membranes leading to virus entry into the host cell. Acts as a functional inhibitor of gH and maintains gH in an inhibited form. Upon binding to host integrins, gL dissociates from gH leading to activation of the viral fusion glycoproteins gB and gH. Fusion of EBV with B-lymphocytes requires the additional receptor- binding protein gp42, which forms a complex with gH/gL. The heterodimer gH/gL targets also host EPHA
   2828..4755    -  CDS            EBNA1 (fragment): Epstein-Barr nuclear antigen 1, also known as EBNA-1 crucial for latent viral infection, and for episomal amplification of vectors containing the oriP origin (Okita et al., 2013)
   4793..5137    -  CDS            BRRF2_EBVB9 (fragment): Protein inferred from homology: Swiss-Prot protein existence level 3. From Epstein-Barr virus (strain B95-8) (HHV-4) (Human herpesvirus 4).
   5140..5163    -  promoter       tet promoter (fragment): E. coli promoter for tetracycline efflux protein gene
   5276..5380    +  promoter       AmpR promoter: bla
   5381..6241    +  CDS            AmpR: β-lactamase; bla; confers resistance to ampicillin, carbenicillin, and related antibiotics
   6412..7000    +  rep_origin     ori: high-copy-number ColE1/pMB1/pBR322/pUC origin of replication
   7046..7169    -  CDS            TcR (fragment): tetracycline efflux protein; tet; confers resistance to tetracycline
   7207..7504    +  promoter       SV40 promoter: SV40 enhancer and early promoter
   7526..7908    +  CDS            BSD (fragment): blasticidin S deaminase; Aspergillus terreus BSD; confers resistance to blasticidin
   7952..8086    +  polyA_signal   SV40 poly(A) signal: SV40 polyadenylation signal
   8208..8260    -  misc_feature   bom (fragment): basis of mobility region from pBR322
   8391..8484    +  ncRNA          Retro dr1: Accession: RF00214 - Retrovirus direct repeat 1 (dr1)
   8520..8781    +  promoter       RSV promoter: Rous sarcoma virus enhancer/promoter
   8807..8867    +  promoter       SV40 promoter (fragment): SV40 early promoter
   8898..9470    +  intron         β-globin intron: intron from rabbit β-globin gene
   9525..9543    +  promoter       T7 promoter: promoter for bacteriophage T7 RNA polymerase
   9554..10174   +  CDS            tetR: TETR2_ECOLX - Experimental evidence at protein level: Swiss-Prot protein existence level 1. TetR is the repressor of the tetracycline resistance element; its N-terminal region forms a helix-turn-helix structure and binds DNA. Binding of tetracycline to TetR reduces the repressor affinity for the tetracycline resistance gene (tetA) promoter operator sites. From Escherichia coli.
  10216..10337   +  polyA_signal   SV40 poly(A) signal: SV40 polyadenylation signal
  10392..10771   +  enhancer       CMV enhancer: human cytomegalovirus immediate early enhancer
  10772..10975   +  promoter       CMV promoter: human cytomegalovirus (CMV) immediate early promoter
  10977..10996   +  promoter       PLtetO-1 promoter (fragment): modified phage lambda PL promoter with tet operator sites (Lutz and Bujard, 1997)
  10998..11017   +  promoter       PLtetO-1 promoter (fragment): modified phage lambda PL promoter with tet operator sites (Lutz and Bujard, 1997)
  11025..11058   +  promoter       TRE3GV promoter (fragment): 3rd-generation Tet-responsive promoter that can be activated by binding of Tet-On® 3G, optimized for retroviral and lentiviral vectors
  11174..11191   +  CDS            9xHis (fragment): 9xHis affinity tag
  11192..11734   +  CDS            MGMT (fragment): MGMT_HUMAN - Experimental evidence at protein level: Swiss-Prot protein existence level 1. Involved in the cellular defense against the biological effects of O6-methylguanine (O6-MeG) and O4-methylthymine (O4-MeT) in DNA. Repairs the methylated nucleobase in DNA by stoichiometrically transferring the methyl group to a cysteine residue in the enzyme. This is a suicide reaction: the enzyme is irreversibly inactivated. From Homo sapiens (Human).
  11777..11801   +  protein_bind   attB1: mutant version of attB; recombination site for the Gateway® BP reaction BP Clonase™
  11804..15664   +  CDS            STIL: STIL_HUMAN - Also known as SIL. Experimental evidence at protein level: Swiss-Prot protein existence level 1. Immediate-early gene. Plays an important role in embryonic development as well as in cellular growth and proliferation; its long- term silencing affects cell survival and cell cycle distribution as well as decreases CDK1 activity correlated with reduced phosphorylation of CDK1. Plays a role as a positive regulator of the sonic hedgehog pathway, acting downstream of PTCH1 (PubMed:16024801, PubMed:9372240). Plays an important role in the regulation of centriole duplication. Required for
  15672..14      -  protein_bind   attB2 (across the origin): mutant version of attB; recombination site for the Gateway® BP reaction BP Clonase™
