>Addgene plasmid #136844 | pEBTetBl-CLIP-STIL | addgene full sequence | sequence record 276282 | Addgene NGS Result
TTGTACAAAGTGGTGATGGCAGCTAGCGGCGCGCCCGGCCGCTCGAGTCTAGAGGGCCCGTTTAAACCCG
CTGATCAGCCTCGACTGTGCCTTCTAGTTGCCAGCCATCTGTTGTTTGCCCCTCCCCCGTGCCTTCCTTG
ACCCTGGAAGGTGCCACTCCCACTGTCCTTTCCTAATAAAATGAGGAAATTGCATCGCATTGTCTGAGTA
GGTGTCATTCTATTCTGGGGGGTGGGGTGGGGCAGGACAGCAAGGGGGAGGATTGGGAAGACAATAGCAG
GCTAGAGGATCGATCCCCGCCCCGGACGAACTAAACCTGACTACGACATCTCTGCCCCTTCTTCGCGGGG
CAGTGCATGTAATCCCTTCAGTTGGTTGGTACAACTTGCCAACTGGGCCCTGTTCCACATGTGACACGGG
GGGGGACCAAACACAAAGGGGTTCTCTGACTGTAGTTGACATCCTTATAAATGGATGTGCACATTTGCCA
ACACTGAGTGGCTTTCATCCTGGAGCAGACTTTGCAGTCTGTGGACTGCAACACAACATTGCCTTTATGT
GTAACTCTTGGCTGAAGCTCTTACACCAATGCTGGGGGACATGTACCTCCCAGGGGCCCAGGAAGACTAC
GGGAGGCTACACCAACGTCAATCAGAGGGGCCTGTGTAGCTACCGATAAGCGGACCCTCAAGAGGGCATT
AGCAATAGTGTTTATAAGGCCCCCTTGTTAACCCTAAACGGGTAGCATATGCTTCCCGGGTAGTAGTATA
TACTATCCAGACTAACCCTAATTCAATAGCATATGTTACCCAACGGGAAGCATATGCTATCGAATTAGGG
TTAGTAAAAGGGTCCTAAGGAACAGCGATATCTCCCACCCCATGAGCTGTCACGGTTTTATTTACATGGG
GTCAGGATTCCACGAGGGTAGTGAACCATTTTAGTCACAAGGGCAGTGGCTGAAGATCAAGGAGCGGGCA
GTGAACTCTCCTGAATCTTCGCCTGCTTCTTCATTCTCCTTCGTTTAGCTAATAGAATAACTGCTGAGTT
GTGAACAGTAAGGTGTATGTGAGGTGCTCGAAAACAAGGTTTCAGGTGACGCCCCCAGAATAAAATTTGG
ACGGGGGGTTCAGTGGTGGCATTGTGCTATGACACCAATATAACCCTCACAAACCCCTTGGGCAATAAAT
ACTAGTGTAGGAATGAAACATTCTGAATATCTTTAACAATAGAAATCCATGGGGTGGGGACAAGCCGTAA
AGACTGGATGTCCATCTCACACGAATTTATGGCTATGGGCAACACATAATCCTAGTGCAATATGATACTG
GGGTTATTAAGATGTGTCCCAGGCAGGGACCAAGACAGGTGAACCATGTTGTTACACTCTATTTGTAACA
AGGGGAAAGAGAGTGGACGCCGACAGCAGCGGACTCCACTGGTTGTCTCTAACACCCCCGAAAATTAAAC
GGGGCTCCACGCCAATGGGGCCCATAAACAAAGACAAGTGGCCACTCTTTTTTTTGAAATTGTGGAGTGG
GGGCACGCGTCAGCCCCCACACGCCGCCCTGCGGTTTTGGACTGTAAAATAAGGGTGTAATAACTTGGCT
GATTGTAACCCCGCTAACCACTGCGGTCAAACCACTTGCCCACAAAACCACTAATGGCACCCCGGGGAAT
ACCTGCATAAGTAGGTGGGCGGGCCAAGATAGGGGCGCGATTGCTGCGATCTGGAGGACAAATTACACAC
ACTTGCGCCTGAGCGCCAAGCACAGGGTTGTTGGTCCTCATATTCACGAGGTCGCTGAGAGCACGGTGGG
CTAATGTTGCCATGGGTAGCATATACTACCCAAATATCTGGATAGCATATGCTATCCTAATCTATATCTG
GGTAGCATAGGCTATCCTAATCTATATCTGGGTAGTATATGCTATCCTAATCTGTATCCGGGTAGCATAT
GCTATCCTAATAGAGATTAGGGTAGTATATGCTATCCTAATTTATATCTGGGTAGCATATACTACCCAAA
TATCTGGATAGCATATGCTATCCTAATCTATATCTGGGTAGCATATGCTATCCTAATCTATATCTGGGTA
GCATAGGCTATCCTAATCTATATCTGGGTAGCATATGCTATCCTAATCTATATCTGGGTAGTATATGCTA
TCCTAATTTATATCTGGGTAGCATAGGCTATCCTAATCTATATCTGGGTAGCATATGCTATCCTAATCTA
TATCTGGGTAGTATATGCTATCCTAATCTGTATCCGGGTAGCATATGCTATCCTCATGCATATACAGTCA
GCATATGATACCCAGTAGTAGAGTGGGAGTGCTATCCTTTGCATATGCCGCCACCTCCCAAGGGGGCGTG
AATTTTCGCTGCTTGTCCTTTTCCTGCTGGTTGCTCCCATTCTTAGGTGAATTTAAGGAGGCCAGGCTAA
AGCCGTCGCATGTCTGATTGCTCACCAGGTAAATGTCGCTAATGTTTTCCAACGCGAGAAGGTGTTGAGC
GCGGAGCTGAGTGACGTGACAACATGGGTATGCCCAATTGCCCCATGTTGGGAGGACGAAAATGGTGACA
AGACAGATGGCCAGAAATACACCAACAGCACGCATGATGTCTACTGGGGATTTATTCTTTAGTGCGGGGG
AATACACGGCTTTTAATACGATTGAGGGCGTCTCCTAACAAGTTACATCACTCCTGCCCTTCCTCACCCT
CATCTCCATCACCTCCTTCATCTCCGTCATCTCCGTCATCACCCTCCGCGGCAGCCCCTTCCACCATAGG
TGGAAACCAGGGAGGCAAATCTACTCCATCGTCAAAGCTGCACACAGTCACCCTGATATTGCAGGTAGGA
GCGGGCTTTGTCATAACAAGGTCCTTAATCGCATCCTTCAAAACCTCAGCAAATATATGAGTTTGTAAAA
AGACCATGAAATAACAGACAATGGACTCCCTTAGCGGGCCAGGTTGTGGGCCGGGTCCAGGGGCCATTCC
AAAGGGGAGACGACTCAATGGTGTAAGACGACATTGTGGAATAGCAAGGGCAGTTCCTCGCCTTAGGTTG
TAAAGGGAGGTCTTACTACCTCCATATACGAACACACCGGCGACCCAAGTTCCTTCGTCGGTAGTCCTTT
CTACGTGACTCCTAGCCAGGAGAGCTCTTAAACCTTCTGCAATGTTCTCAAATTTCGGGTTGGAACCTCC
TTGACCACGATGCTTTCCAAACCACCCTCCTTTTTTGCGCCTGCCTCCATCACCCTGACCCCGGGGTCCA
GTGCTTGGGCCTTCTCCTGGGTCATCTGCGGGGCCCTGCTCTATCGCTCCCGGGGGCACGTCAGGCTCAC
CATCTGGGCCACCTTCTTGGTGGTATTCAAAATAATCGGCTTCCCCTACAGGGTGGAAAAATGGCCTTCT
ACCTGGAGGGGGCCTGCGCGGTGGAGACCCGGATGATGATGACTGACTACTGGGACTCCTGGGCCTCTTT
TCTCCACGTCCACGACCTCTCCCCCTGGCTCTTTCACGACTTCCCCCCCTGGCTCTTTCACGTCCTCTAC
CCCGGCGGCCTCCACTACCTCCTCGACCCCGGCCTCCACTACCTCCTCGACCCCGGCCTCCACTGCCTCC
TCGACCCCGGCCTCCACCTCCTGCTCCTGCCCCTCCTGCTCCTGCCCCTCCTCCTGCTCCTGCCCCTCCT
GCCCCTCCTGCTCCTGCCCCTCCTGCCCCTCCTGCTCCTGCCCCTCCTGCCCCTCCTGCTCCTGCCCCTC
CTGCCCCTCCTCCTGCTCCTGCCCCTCCTGCCCCTCCTCCTGCTCCTGCCCCTCCTSCCCCTCCTGCTCC
TGCCCCTCCTSCCCCTCCTGCYCCTGCCCCTCCTGCCCCTCCTGCTCCTGCCCCTCCTGCTCCTGCCCCT
CCTGCTCCTGCCCCTCCTGCTCCTSCCCCTCCTCCCCCTCCTCCCCCTCCTCCTGCTCCTGCCCCTCCTG
CTCCTGCCCCTCCTGCCCCTCCTGCCCCTCCTGCTCCTGCCCCTCCTCCTGCTCCTGCCCCTCCTGCCCC
TCCTGCCCCTCCTCCTGCTCCTGCCCCTCCTGCCCCTCCTCCTGCTCCTGCCCCTCCTCCTGCTCCTGCC
CCTCCTGCCCCTCCTGCCCCTCCTCCTGCTCCTSCCCCTCCTGCCCCTCCTCCTGCTCCTGCCCCTCCTC
CTGCTCCTGCWCCTCCTGCCCCTCCTGCCCCTCCTCCTGCTCCTGCCCCTCCTCCTGCTCCTGCCCCTCC
TGCCCCTCCTGCCCCTCCTGCCCCTCCTCCTGCTCCTGCCCCTCCTCCTGCTCCTGCCCCTCCTGCTCCT
GCCCCTCCCGCTCCTGCTCCTGCTCCTGTTCCACCGTGGGTCCCTTTGCAGCCAATGCAACTTGGACGTT
TTTGGGGTCTCCGGACACCATCTCTATGTCTTGGCCCTGATCCTGAGCCGCCCGGGGCTCCTGGTCTTCC
GCCTCCTCGTCCTCGTCCTCTTCCCCGTCCTCGTCCATGGTTATCACCCCCTCTTCTTTGAGGTCCACTG
CCGCCGGAGCCTTCTGGTCCAGATGTGTCTCCCTTCTCTCCTAGGCCATTTCCAGGTCCTGTACCTGGCC
CCTCGTCAGACATGATTCACACTAAAAGAGATCAATAGACATCTTTATTAGACGACGCTCAGTGAATACA
GGGAGTGCAGACTCCTGCCCCCTCCAACAGCCCCCCCACCCTCATCCCCTTCATGGTCGCTGTCAGACAG
ATCCAGGTCTGAAAATTCCCCATCCTCCGAACCATCCTCGTCCTCATCACCAATTACTCGCAGCCCGGAA
AACTCCCGCTGAACATCCTCAAGATTTGCGTCCTGAGCCTCAAGCCAGGCCTCAAATTCCTCGTCCCCCT
TTTTGCTGGACGGTAGGGATGGGGATTCTCGGGACCCCTCCTCTTCCTCTTCAAGGTCACCAGACAGAGA
TGCTACTGGGGCAACGGAAGAAAAGCTGGGTGCGGCCTGTGAGGATCAGCTTATCGATGATAAGCTGTCA
AACATGAGAATTCTTGAAGACGAAAGGGCCTCGTGATACGCCTATTTTTATAGGTTAATGTCATGATAAT
AATGGTTTCTTAGACGTCAGGTGGCACTTTTCGGGGAAATGTGCGCGGAACCCCTATTTGTTTATTTTTC
TAAATACATTCAAATATGTATCCGCTCATGAGACAATAACCCTGATAAATGCTTCAATAATATTGAAAAA
GGAAGAGTATGAGTATTCAACATTTCCGTGTCGCCCTTATTCCCTTTTTTGCGGCATTTTGCCTTCCTGT
TTTTGCTCACCCAGAAACGCTGGTGAAAGTAAAAGATGCTGAAGATCAGTTGGGTGCACGAGTGGGTTAC
ATCGAACTGGATCTCAACAGCGGTAAGATCCTTGAGAGTTTTCGCCCCGAAGAACGTTTTCCAATGATGA
GCACTTTTAAAGTTCTGCTATGTGGCGCGGTATTATCCCGTGTTGACGCCGGGCAAGAGCAACTCGGTCG
CCGCATACACTATTCTCAGAATGACTTGGTTGAGTACTCACCAGTCACAGAAAAGCATCTTACGGATGGC
ATGACAGTAAGAGAATTATGCAGTGCTGCCATAACCATGAGTGATAACACTGCGGCCAACTTACTTCTGA
CAACGATCGGAGGACCGAAGGAGCTAACCGCTTTTTTGCACAACATGGGGGATCATGTAACTCGCCTTGA
TCGTTGGGAACCGGAGCTGAATGAAGCCATACCAAACGACGAGCGTGACACCACGATGCCTGCAGCAATG
GCAACAACGTTGCGCAAACTATTAACTGGCGAACTACTTACTCTAGCTTCCCGGCAACAATTAATAGACT
GGATGGAGGCGGATAAAGTTGCAGGACCACTTCTGCGCTCGGCCCTTCCGGCTGGCTGGTTTATTGCTGA
TAAATCTGGAGCCGGTGAGCGTGGGTCTCGCGGTATCATTGCAGCACTGGGGCCAGATGGTAAGCCCTCC
CGTATCGTAGTTATCTACACGACGGGGAGTCAGGCAACTATGGATGAACGAAATAGACAGATCGCTGAGA
TAGGTGCCTCACTGATTAAGCATTGGTAACTGTCAGACCAAGTTTACTCATATATACTTTAGATTGATTT
AAAACTTCATTTTTAATTTAAAAGGATCTAGGTGAAGATCCTTTTTGATAATCTCATGACCAAAATCCCT
TAACGTGAGTTTTCGTTCCACTGAGCGTCAGACCCCGTAGAAAAGATCAAAGGATCTTCTTGAGATCCTT
TTTTTCTGCGCGTAATCTGCTGCTTGCAAACAAAAAAACCACCGCTACCAGCGGTGGTTTGTTTGCCGGA
TCAAGAGCTACCAACTCTTTTTCCGAAGGTAACTGGCTTCAGCAGAGCGCAGATACCAAATACTGTCCTT
CTAGTGTAGCCGTAGTTAGGCCACCACTTCAAGAACTCTGTAGCACCGCCTACATACCTCGCTCTGCTAA
TCCTGTTACCAGTGGCTGCTGCCAGTGGCGATAAGTCGTGTCTTACCGGGTTGGACTCAAGACGATAGTT
ACCGGATAAGGCGCAGCGGTCGGGCTGAACGGGGGGTTCGTGCACACAGCCCAGCTTGGAGCGAACGACC
TACACCGAACTGAGATACCTACAGCGTGAGCTATGAGAAAGCGCCACGCTTCCCGAAGGGAGAAAGGCGG
ACAGGTATCCGGTAAGCGGCAGGGTCGGAACAGGAGAGCGCACGAGGGAGCTTCCAGGGGGAAACGCCTG
GTATCTTTATAGTCCTGTCGGGTTTCGCCACCTCTGACTTGAGCGTCGATTTTTGTGATGCTCGTCAGGG
GGGCGGAGCCTATGGAAAAACGCCAGCAACGCGGCCTTTTTACGGTTCCTGGCCTTTTGCTGGCCTTGAA
GCTGTCCCTGATGGTCGTCATCTACCTGCCTGGACAGCATGGCCTGCAACGCGGGCATCCCGATGCCGCC
GGAAGCGAGAAGAATCATAATGGGGAAGGCCATCCAGCCTCGCGTCGAACTAGATGATCCGGCTGTGGAA
TGTGTGTCAGTTAGGGTGTGGAAAGTCCCCAGGCTCCCCAGCAGGCAGAAGTATGCAAAGCATGCATCTC
AATTAGTCAGCAACCAGGTGTGGAAAGTCCCCAGGCTCCCCAGCAGGCAGAAGTATGCAAAGCATGCATC
TCAATTAGTCAGCAACCATAGTCCCGCCCCTAACTCCGCCCATCCCGCCCCTAACTCCGCCCAGTTCCGC
CCATTCTCCGCCCCATGGCTGACTAATTTTTTTTATTTATGCAGAGGCCGAGGCCGCCTCGGCCTCTGAG
CTATTCCAGAAGTAGTGAGGAGGCTTTTTTGGAGGGTGACCGCCACGACCGGTATGGCCAAGCCTTTGTC
TCAAGAAGAATCCACCCTCATTGAAAGAGCAACGGCTACAATCAACAGCATCCCCATCTCTGAAGACTAC
AGCGTCGCCAGCGCAGCTCTCTCTAGCGACGGCCGCATCTTCACTGGTGTCAATGTATATCATTTTACTG
GGGGACCTTGTGCAGAACTCGTGGTGCTGGGCACTGCTGCTGCTGCGGCAGCTGGCAACCTGACTTGTAT
CGTCGCGATCGGAAATGAGAACAGGGGCATCTTGAGCCCCTGCGGACGGTGCCGACAGGTGCTTCTCGAT
CTGCATCCTGGGATCAAAGCCATAGTGAAGGACAGTGATGGACAGCCGACGGCAGTTGGGATTCGTGAAT
TGCTGCCCTCTGGTTATGTGTGGGAGGGCTAACGGTCCGACGCGGCCCGACGGGTCCGAGGGGGGTCGAC
CTCGAAACTTGTTTATTGCAGCTTATAATGGTTACAAATAAAGCAATAGCATCACAAATTTCACAAATAA
AGCATTTTTTTCACTGCATTCTAGTTGTGGTTTGTCCAAACTCATCAATGTATCTTATCATGTCTGGATC
TGATCCGAACCCCTTCCTCGACCAATTCTCATGTTTGACAGCTTATCATCGCAGATCCGGGCAACGTTGT
TGCCATTGCTCGACCAATTCTCATGTTTGACAGCTTATCATCGCAGATCCGTATGGTGCACTCTCAGTAC
AATCTGCTCTGATGCCGCATAGTTAAGCCAGTATCTGCTCCCTGCTTGTGTGTTGGAGGTCGCTGAGTAG
TGCGCGAGCAAAATTTAAGCTACAACAAGGCAAGGCTTGACCGACAATTGCATGAAGAATCTGCTTAGGG
TTAGGCGTTTTGCGCTGCTTCGCGATGTACGGGCCAGATATACGCGTATCTGAGGGGACTAGGGTGTGTT
TAGGCGAAAAGCGGGGCTTCGGTTGTACGCGGTTAGGAGTCCCCTCAGGATATAGTAGTTTCGCTTTTGC
ATAGGGAGGGGGAAATGTAGTCTTATGCAATACTCTTGTAGTCTTGCAACATGGTAACGATGAGTTAGCA
ACATGCCTTACAAGGAGAGAAAAAGCACCGTGCATGCCGATTGGTGGAAGTAAGGTGGTACGATCGTGCC
TTATTAGGAAGGCAACAGACGGGTCTGACATGGATTGGACGAACCACTGAATTCCGCATTGCAGAGATAT
TGTATTTAAGTGCCTAGCTCGATACAATAAACGCCATTTGACCATTCACCACATTGGTGTGCACCTCCAA
GCTGGCCGGGGATCCTCTAGGGCCTCTGAGCTATTCCAGAAGTAGTGAAGAGGCTTTTTTGGAGGCCTAG
GCTTTTGCAAAAAGCTCCGGATCGATCCTGAGAACTTCAGGGTGAGTTTGGGGACCCTTGATTGTTCTTT
CTTTTTCGCTATTGTAAAATTCATGTTATATGGAGGGGGCAAAGTTTTCAGGGTGTTGTTTAGAATGGGA
AGATGTCCCTTGTATCACCATGGACCCTCATGATAATTTTGTTTCTTTCACTTTCTACTCTGTTGACAAC
CATTGTCTCCTCTTATTTTCTTTTCATTTTCTGTAACTTTTTCGTTAAACTTTAGCTTGCATTTGTAACG
AATTTTTAAATTCACTTTTGTTTATTTGTCAGATTGTAAGTACTTTCTCTAATCACTTTTTTTTCAAGGC
AATCAGGGTATATTATATTGTACTTCAGCACAGTTTTAGAGAACAATTGTTATAATTAAATGATAAGGTA
GAATATTTCTGCATATAAATTCTGGCTGGCGTGGAAATATTCTTATTGGTAGAAACAACTACATCCTGGT
CATCATCCTGCCTTTCTCTTTATGGTTACAATGATATACACTGTTTGAGATGAGGATAAAATACTCTGAG
TCCAAACCGGGCCCCTCTGCTAACCATGTTCATGCCTTCTTCTTTTTCCTACAGCTCCTGGGCAACGTGC
TGGTTATTGTGCTGTCTCATCATTTTGGCAAAGAATTGTAATACGACTCACTATAGGGCGAATTGATATG
TCTAGATTAGATAAAAGTAAAGTGATTAACAGCGCATTAGAGCTGCTTAATGAGGTCGGAATCGAAGGTT
TAACAACCCGTAAACTCGCCCAGAAGCTAGGTGTAGAGCAGCCTACATTGTATTGGCATGTAAAAAATAA
GCGGGCTTTGCTCGACGCCTTAGCCATTGAGATGTTAGATAGGCACCATACTCACTTTTGCCCTTTAGAA
GGGGAAAGCTGGCAAGATTTTTTACGTAATAACGCTAAAAGTTTTAGATGTGCTTTACTAAGTCATCGCG
ATGGAGCAAAAGTACATTTAGGTACACGGCCTACAGAAAAACAGTATGAAACTCTCGAAAATCAATTAGC
CTTTTTATGCCAACAAGGTTTTTCACTAGAGAATGCATTATATGCACTCAGCGCTGTGGGGCATTTTACT
TTAGGTTGCGTATTGGAAGATCAAGAGCATCAAGTCGCTAAAGAAGAAAGGGAAACACCTACTACTGATA
GTATGCCGCCATTATTACGACAAGCTATCGAATTATTTGATCACCAAGGTGCAGAGCCAGCCTTCTTATT
CGGCCTTGAATTGATCATATGCGGATTAGAAAAACAACTTAAATGTGAAAGTGGGTCCGCGTACAGCGGA
TCCCGGGAATTCAGATCTTATTAAAGCAGAACTTGTTTATTGCAGCTTATAATGGTTACAAATAAAGCAA
TAGCATCACAAATTTCACAAATAAAGCATTTTTTTCACTGCATTCTAGTTGTGGTTTGTCCAAACTCATC
AATGTATCTTATCATGTCTGGTCGAATCCATGGCGCAGAACTGGTAGGTATGGAAGATCCGCGTTGACAT
TGATTATTGACTAGTTATTAATAGTAATCAATTACGGGGTCATTAGTTCATAGCCCATATATGGAGTTCC
GCGTTACATAACTTACGGTAAATGGCCCGCCTGGCTGACCGCCCAACGACCCCCGCCCATTGACGTCAAT
AATGACGTATGTTCCCATAGTAACGCCAATAGGGACTTTCCATTGACGTCAATGGGTGGAGTATTTACGG
TAAACTGCCCACTTGGCAGTACATCAAGTGTATCATATGCCAAGTACGCCCCCTATTGACGTCAATGACG
GTAAATGGCCCGCCTGGCATTATGCCCAGTACATGACCTTATGGGACTTTCCTACTTGGCAGTACATCTA
CGTATTAGTCATCGCTATTACCATGGTGATGCGGTTTTGGCAGTACATCAATGGGCGTGGATAGCGGTTT
GACTCACGGGGATTTCCAAGTCTCCACCCCATTGACGTCAATGGGAGTTTGTTTTGGCACCAAAATCAAC
GGGACTTTCCAAAATGTCGTAACAACTCCGCCCCATTGACGCAAATGGGCGGTAGGCGTGTACGGTGGGA
GGTCTATATAAGCAGAGCTCTCCCTATCAGTGATAGAGATCTCCCTATCAGTGATAGAGATCGTCGACGA
GCTCGTTTAGTGAACCGTCAGATCGCCTGGAGACGCCATCCACGCTGTTTTGACCTCCATAGAAGACACC
GGGACCGATCCAGCCTCCGGACTCTAGCGTTTAAACTTAAGCTTACCACCATGGATTATAAAGACGATGA
TGACAAGCACCACCACCACCACCACGACAAGGATTGTGAAATGAAACGCACCACACTGGACAGCCCTTTG
GGGAAGCTGGAGCTGTCTGGTTGTGAGCAGGGTCTGCACGAAATAATTTTTCTGGGCAAGGGGACGTCTG
CAGCTGATGCCGTGGAGGTCCCAGCCCCCGCTGCGGTTCTCGGAGGTCCGGAGCCCCTGATACAGGCTAC
AGCCTGGCTGAATGCCTATTTCCACCAGCCCGAGGCTATCGAAGAGTTCCCCGTGCCGGCTCTTCACCAT
CCCGTTTTCCAGCAAGAGTCGTTCACCAGACAGGTGTTATGGAAGCTGCTGAAGGTTGTGAAATTCGGAG
AAGTGATTTCTGAGTCACACTTAGCAGCCCTGGTAGGCAACCCCGCAGCCACGGCAGCAGTGAATACGGC
ACTGGATGGCAATCCTGTCCCTATCCTGATCCCGTGCCACAGAGTGGTCCAGGGGGATTCGGATGTGGGG
CCGTACCTTGGTGGACTGGCCGTGAAGGAATGGCTTCTGGCCCATGAAGGCCACCGGTTGGGGAAGCCAG
GCTTGGGATTCGAACTGGAGGTGCTGTTCCAGGGCCCCGGTACCGCCATCACAAGTTTGTACAAAAAAGC
AGGCTTAATGGAGCCTATATATCCTTTTGCACGGCCCCAGATGAATACCAGGTTTCCTTCAAGCAGGATG
GTACCTTTCCACTTTCCTCCATCAAAATGTGCACTTTGGAACCCAACGCCAACTGGAGATTTCATCTACT
TACATCTCAGTTACTACAGAAATCCAAAGCTTGTGGTGACTGAGAAGACCATCCGACTTGCTTATCGTCA
TGCTAAGCAGAATAAAAAAAATTCGTCATGCTTTTTACTTGGTTCTCTGACAGCAGACGAAGATGAAGAA
GGTGTAACATTGACAGTAGATCGCTTTGATCCTGGTCGAGAAGTACCTGAATGCCTAGAAATAACCCCTA
CTGCTTCTCTTCCTGGGGACTTTTTGATTCCATGCAAAGTTCATACTCAAGAACTTTGTTCAAGAGAAAT
GATAGTTCACAGTGTAGATGACTTCAGTTCAGCTTTAAAGGCTCTACAGTGCCATATATGTAGCAAAGAT
TCCTTGGACTGTGGTAAGCTGCTTTCCCTAAGAGTTCATATCACTTCCAGGGAGAGTTTGGACAGTGTGG
AATTTGACTTGCATTGGGCAGCAGTAACTCTAGCAAATAACTTTAAATGCACACCTGTGAAGCCCATCCC
CATTATTCCAACAGCTCTGGCAAGAAACTTGAGCAGTAATCTGAATATTTCTCAAGTTCAAGGGACTTAT
AAATATGGATATCTTACCATGGATGAAACACGCAAATTGTTACTTTTGTTGGAATCTGATCCCAAGGTTT
ATTCTCTACCATTGGTGGGAATTTGGCTGTCTGGAATTACACATATCTATAGTCCTCAGGTATGGGCTTG
CTGTTTGCGATACATATTCAATTCTTCTGTTCAAGAAAGGGTTTTTTCAGAATCTGGAAATTTCATCATA
GTTCTCTATTCTATGACACATAAGGAACCTGAGTTTTATGAATGCTTCCCTTGTGATGGCAAGATACCTG
ACTTTCGGTTTCAGTTGCTAACCAGTAAGGAAACATTACATCTTTTCAAAAATGTTGAACCTCCTGACAA
AAATCCAATCCGTTGTGAACTGAGCGCTGAAAGCCAAAATGCAGAAACAGAGTTTTTCAGTAAGGCTTCC
AAGAATTTTTCAATTAAGAGGTCTTCCCAAAAGTTATCTTCTGGGAAGATGCCAATACATGATCACGACT
CTGGTGTTGAAGATGAAGATTTTTCTCCAAGACCAATTCCTAGTCCTCATCCAGTGAGTCAGAAGATTTC
TAAGATCCAACCATCAGTTCCTGAACTTTCACTTGTGTTGGATGGCAATTTCATAGAATCAAACCCTCTG
CCTACTCCATTGGAAATGGTGAATAATGAAAATCCTCCTTTGATTAACCACTTGGAACACTTGAAGCCAT
TGCAACCCCAGCTTTATGATGAGAAACACAGTCCAGAAGTTGAAGCTGGAGAGCCTTCCTTGAGAGGAAT
ACCAAATCAGTTAAACCAGGATAAACCAGCTCTTTTGAGACACTGCAAAGTAAGACAGCCACCTGCCTAT
AAGAAAGGGAACCCCCATACCAGGAACAGTATTAAACCATCTTCTCATAATGGGCCATCTCATGATATAT
TTGAAAAGCTCCAAACAGTTTCTGCTGGAAATGTACAAAACGAAGAGTATCCTATAAGACCCTCCACACT
TAATTCTAGGCAGTCTTCTCTTGCCCCGCAGTCCCAACCACACGATTTTGTTTTTTCACCCCATAATTCA
GGAAGACCAATGGAACTTCAGATACCTACTCCCCCACTGCCATCTTACTGTTCCACAAACGTTTGCAGGT
GTTGTCAGCATCATAGTCATATTCAATATAGTCCGCTAAATTCTTGGCAAGGAGCAAACACAGTTGGATC
CATTCAAGATGTCCAGTCTGAAGCCCTTCAAAAGCATTCATTATTTCACCCAAGTGGATGTCCAGCCCTG
TACTGTAATGCATTCTGTTCTTCAAGTAGTCCTATAGCCTTGAGACCTCAGGGAGATATGGGCAGTTGTT
CTCCCCACAGCAATATTGAACCATCGCCTGTGGCAAGACCGCCTTCACATATGGACTTATGTAACCCACA
GCCTTGCACAGTGTGCATGCACACACCCAAGACTGAGTCAGATAATGGAATGATGGGACTATCTCCAGAT
GCATATCGGTTCCTCACAGAACAAGACAGACAGCTAAGACTACTTCAGGCACAGATTCAGCGTTTGTTGG
AAGCACAGTCTCTGATGCCCTGTTCCCCTAAGACAACTGCTGTTGAAGACACAGTGCAAGCTGGAAGACA
AATGGAGTTGGTTTCTGTGGAAGCACAGTCTTCCCCTGGCTTGCACATGAGAAAAGGTGTAAGCATTGCT
GTGAGCACAGGTGCTAGCTTGTTTTGGAATGCAGCAGGTGAGGATCAAGAGCCTGACTCTCAAATGAAGC
AAGATGATACCAAAATTTCCAGTGAGGACATGAATTTTTCTGTCGATATTAATAATGAAGTCACAAGTCT
TCCAGGTAGTGCATCTTCATTAAAAGCAGTTGATATTCCCAGTTTTGAAGAGAGCAACATTGCTGTGGAA
GAAGAATTTAACCAGCCACTTTCTGTATCCAACTCTTCTCTAGTTGTGAGAAAAGAACCTGATGTACCTG
TGTTCTTTCCAAGTGGCCAGCTGGCAGAAAGTGTAAGCATGTGTTTACAGACTGGACCAACAGGGGGTGC
CAGTAACAATTCTGAAACATCAGAGGAACCAAAAATTGAGCATGTAATGCAACCCTTGCTTCATCAACCA
TCAGATAACCAGAAAATTTACCAGGATTTATTGGGTCAAGTAAACCACCTATTAAATAGTTCCTCCAAGG
AAACTGAGCAGCCGTCTACCAAAGCAGTAATTATCAGTCATGAATGCACCAGAACCCAAAACGTTTACCA
TACAAAGAAAAAAACACATCATTCAAGACTGGTGGACAAAGATTGTGTCCTTAATGCAACTCTTAAGCAA
CTAAGAAGCCTTGGAGTAAAAATTGATTCTCCCACTAAAGTGAAGAAAAATGCACATAACGTGGATCACG
CCAGTGTGTTGGCATGCATCAGCCCAGAAGCAGTGATCTCTGGATTAAACTGCATGTCATTTGCTAATGT
TGGCATGAGCGGCTTAAGCCCCAATGGTGTGGATTTGAGCATGGAGGCAAATGCTATAGCTCTGAAATAT
TTAAATGAAAATCAGCTGTCACAACTGTCTGTCACTCGATCGAACCAAAATAATTGTGACCCATTCAGCC
TTCTCCATATTAATACAGACAGAAGCACAGTGGGGCTTAGTTTAATTTCACCAAACAACATGTCATTTGC
AACCAAAAAATATATGAAGAGATATGGACTCCTACAAAGCAGTGACAATAGTGAAGATGAAGAGGAACCT
CCCGACAATGCAGATAGCAAGAGTGAATATTTATTGAATCAGAACCTTAGGTCCATACCCGAACAGCTTG
GTGGTCAGAAAGAGCCTTCTAAGAATGACCATGAAATAATTAATTGTTCTAACTGTGAATCTGTGGGGAC
CAACGCAGATACGCCAGTATTGAGAAATATTACAAATGAAGTTTTGCAGACAAAAGCAAAACAGCAGTTG
ACTGAAAAGCCAGCTTTCTTAGTAAAGAACCTTAAACCAAGTCCTGCAGTGAACCTTCGAACCGGGAAAG
CAGAGTTCACTCAACATCCTGAGAAAGAAAATGAAGGGGACATTACAATTTTTCCTGAAAGTTTGCAACC
TTCTGAAACGCTAAAGCAGATGAATAGCATGAATTCAGTAGGCACCTTCTTAGATGTAAAACGTCTCAGA
CAGTTACCAAAATTATTTTAATGATACCCAGCTTTC
Features (pLannotate 1.2.2; 31 found; start..end, strand, type, name):
     85..196     +  polyA_signal   bGH poly(A) signal: bovine growth hormone polyadenylation signal
    737..2294    -  rep_origin     oriP (fragment): Epstein-Barr virus oriP replication origin (Yates et al., 2000)
   2407..2625    -  CDS            gL (fragment): GL_EBVB9 - Experimental evidence at protein level: Swiss-Prot protein existence level 1. The heterodimer glycoprotein H-glycoprotein L is required for the fusion of viral and plasma membranes leading to virus entry into the host cell. Acts as a functional inhibitor of gH and maintains gH in an inhibited form. Upon binding to host integrins, gL dissociates from gH leading to activation of the viral fusion glycoproteins gB and gH. Fusion of EBV with B-lymphocytes requires the additional receptor- binding protein gp42, which forms a complex with gH/gL. The heterodimer gH/gL targets also host EPHA
   2708..4633    -  CDS            EBNA1: Epstein-Barr nuclear antigen 1, also known as EBNA-1 crucial for latent viral infection, and for episomal amplification of vectors containing the oriP origin (Okita et al., 2013)
   4671..5015    -  CDS            BRRF2_EBVB9 (fragment): Protein inferred from homology: Swiss-Prot protein existence level 3. From Epstein-Barr virus (strain B95-8) (HHV-4) (Human herpesvirus 4).
   5018..5041    -  promoter       tet promoter (fragment): E. coli promoter for tetracycline efflux protein gene
   5154..5258    +  promoter       AmpR promoter: bla
   5259..6119    +  CDS            AmpR: β-lactamase; bla; confers resistance to ampicillin, carbenicillin, and related antibiotics
   6290..6878    +  rep_origin     ori: high-copy-number ColE1/pMB1/pBR322/pUC origin of replication
   6924..7047    -  CDS            TcR (fragment): tetracycline efflux protein; tet; confers resistance to tetracycline
   7085..7382    +  promoter       SV40 promoter: SV40 enhancer and early promoter
   7404..7802    +  CDS            BSD: blasticidin S deaminase; Aspergillus terreus BSD; confers resistance to blasticidin
   7846..7980    +  polyA_signal   SV40 poly(A) signal: SV40 polyadenylation signal
   8102..8154    -  misc_feature   bom (fragment): basis of mobility region from pBR322
   8285..8378    +  ncRNA          Retro dr1: Accession: RF00214 - Retrovirus direct repeat 1 (dr1)
   8414..8675    +  promoter       RSV promoter: Rous sarcoma virus enhancer/promoter
   8701..8761    +  promoter       SV40 promoter (fragment): SV40 early promoter
   8792..9364    +  intron         β-globin intron: intron from rabbit β-globin gene
   9419..9437    +  promoter       T7 promoter: promoter for bacteriophage T7 RNA polymerase
   9448..10068   +  CDS            tetR: TETR2_ECOLX - Experimental evidence at protein level: Swiss-Prot protein existence level 1. TetR is the repressor of the tetracycline resistance element; its N-terminal region forms a helix-turn-helix structure and binds DNA. Binding of tetracycline to TetR reduces the repressor affinity for the tetracycline resistance gene (tetA) promoter operator sites. From Escherichia coli.
  10110..10231   +  polyA_signal   SV40 poly(A) signal: SV40 polyadenylation signal
  10286..10665   +  enhancer       CMV enhancer: human cytomegalovirus immediate early enhancer
  10666..10869   +  promoter       CMV promoter: human cytomegalovirus (CMV) immediate early promoter
  10871..10890   +  promoter       PLtetO-1 promoter (fragment): modified phage lambda PL promoter with tet operator sites (Lutz and Bujard, 1997)
  10892..10911   +  promoter       PLtetO-1 promoter (fragment): modified phage lambda PL promoter with tet operator sites (Lutz and Bujard, 1997)
  10919..10952   +  promoter       TRE3GV promoter (fragment): 3rd-generation Tet-responsive promoter that can be activated by binding of Tet-On® 3G, optimized for retroviral and lentiviral vectors
  11068..11085   +  CDS            9xHis (fragment): 9xHis affinity tag
  11086..11628   +  CDS            MGMT (fragment): MGMT_HUMAN - Experimental evidence at protein level: Swiss-Prot protein existence level 1. Involved in the cellular defense against the biological effects of O6-methylguanine (O6-MeG) and O4-methylthymine (O4-MeT) in DNA. Repairs the methylated nucleobase in DNA by stoichiometrically transferring the methyl group to a cysteine residue in the enzyme. This is a suicide reaction: the enzyme is irreversibly inactivated. From Homo sapiens (Human).
  11671..11695   +  protein_bind   attB1: mutant version of attB; recombination site for the Gateway® BP reaction BP Clonase™
  11698..15558   +  CDS            STIL: STIL_HUMAN - Also known as SIL. Experimental evidence at protein level: Swiss-Prot protein existence level 1. Immediate-early gene. Plays an important role in embryonic development as well as in cellular growth and proliferation; its long- term silencing affects cell survival and cell cycle distribution as well as decreases CDK1 activity correlated with reduced phosphorylation of CDK1. Plays a role as a positive regulator of the sonic hedgehog pathway, acting downstream of PTCH1 (PubMed:16024801, PubMed:9372240). Plays an important role in the regulation of centriole duplication. Required for
  15566..14      -  protein_bind   attB2 (across the origin): mutant version of attB; recombination site for the Gateway® BP reaction BP Clonase™
