[The description below was written by a language model from this plasmid's Addgene catalogue record and pLannotate feature annotations shown in this document.]
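Description:
pEBTetBl-CLIP-STIL is a mammalian expression plasmid of roughly 15.6 kb, built on the pEBTetBl backbone, an Epstein-Barr virus-based episomal vector with tetracycline-regulated expression. In E. coli it is propagated through a high-copy ColE1/pUC-type origin with ampicillin selection (AmpR). In mammalian cells the EBV oriP element together with the EBNA1 coding sequence allows the plasmid to be retained and replicated as an extrachromosomal episome. An SV40 promoter-driven blasticidin S deaminase cassette provides blasticidin selection of cells carrying it. Short fragments of EBV genes and of pBR322 tetracycline-resistance sequences are annotated as backbone remnants.

The payload is human STIL, a centrosomal protein that regulates centriole duplication, fused at its N-terminus to the CLIP-tag. The feature table annotates the tag as an MGMT fragment because CLIP-tag is an engineered derivative of human O6-alkylguanine-DNA alkyltransferase that reacts covalently with benzylcytosine substrates. A His tag precedes the CLIP-tag; the catalogue also lists a FLAG tag, which the annotation does not pick up. STIL is flanked by attB1 and attB2 sites, reflecting Gateway cloning. Transcription runs from a CMV enhancer/promoter carrying two tet operator sites (CMV-TetO2) and ends at a bGH polyadenylation signal. A separate cassette on the same plasmid expresses TetR from RSV and SV40 promoter elements with a rabbit β-globin intron. The repressor keeps the fusion silent until tetracycline or doxycycline releases it from the operators.

The associated work used selective chemical crosslinking of tagged proteins to probe centrosomal protein complexes. The depositor sequence and the repository's sequencing result share the same layout but differ by about 100 bp, mostly within oriP.
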