Addgene plasmid #136844: pEBTetBl-CLIP-STIL
Purpose: Mammalian expression of the centrosomal protein STIL N-terminally fused to CLIP-tag
Depositing lab: Kai Johnsson. Publication: Selective chemical crosslinking reveals a Cep57-Cep63-Cep152 centrosomal complex. Lukinavicius G, Lavogina D, Orpinell M, Umezawa K, Reymond L, Garin N, Gonczy P, Johnsson K. Curr Biol. 2013 Feb 4;23(3):265-70. doi: 10.1016/j.cub.2012.12.030. Epub 2013 Jan 17. PubMed 23333316.
Backbone
  Vector backbone: pEBTetBl
  Backbone size w/o insert (bp): 10945
  Vector type: Mammalian Expression
  Selectable markers: Blasticidin
Growth in bacteria
  Bacterial resistance: Ampicillin, 100 μg/mL
  Growth temperature: 37°C
  Growth strain: DH5alpha
  Copy number: High Copy
Gene/Insert
  Gene/Insert name: CLIP-STIL
  Species: H. sapiens (human), Synthetic
  Insert size (bp): 4737
  Entrez Gene: STIL (a.k.a. MCPH7, SIL)
  Promoter: CMV-TetO2
  Tag / fusion protein: FLAG-tag / His-tag (N terminal on insert)
  Cloning method: Gateway Cloning
  Sequencing primers: 5′ CMV_Fwd; 3′ BGH_Rev
Terms and licenses: Academic/Nonprofit Terms; Industry Terms: Not Available to Industry
How to cite: pEBTetBl-CLIP-STIL was a gift from Kai Johnsson (Addgene plasmid # 136844 ; http://n2t.net/addgene:136844 ; RRID:Addgene_136844)
