>Addgene plasmid #136844 | pEBTetBl-CLIP-STIL | depositor partial sequence | sequence record 264119 | Insert
ATGGGCGGTAGGCGTGTACGGTGGGAGGTCTATATAAGCAGAGCTCTCCCTATCAGTGATAGAGATCTCC
CTATCAGTGATAGAGATCGTCGACGAGCTCGTTTAGTGAACCGTCAGATCGCCTGGAGACGCCATCCACG
CTGTTTTGACCTCCATAGAAGACACCGGGACCGATCCAGCCTCCGGACTCTAGCGTTTAAACTTAAGCTT
ACCACCATGGATTATAAAGACGATGATGACAAGCACCACCACCACCACCACGACAAGGATTGTGAAATGA
AACGCACCACACTGGACAGCCCTTTGGGGAAGCTGGAGCTGTCTGGTTGTGAGCAGGGTCTGCACGAAAT
AATTTTTCTGGGCAAGGGGACGTCTGCAGCTGATGCCGTGGAGGTCCCAGCCCCCGCTGCGGTTCTCGGA
GGTCCGGAGCCCCTGATACAGGCTACAGCCTGGCTGAATGCCTATTTCCACCAGCCCGAGGCTATCGAAG
AGTTCCCCGTGCCGGCTCTTCACCATCCCGTTTTCCAGCAAGAGTCGTTCACCAGACAGGTGTTATGGAA
GCTGCTGAAGGTTGTGAAATTCGGAGAAGTGATTTCTGAGTCACACTTAGCAGCCCTGGTAGGCAACCCC
GCAGCCACGGCAGCAGTGAATACGGCACTGGATGGCAATCCTGTCCCTATCCTGATCCCGTGCCACAGAG
TGGTCCAGGGGGATTCGGATGTGGGGCCGTACCTTGGTGGACTGGCCGTGAAGGAATGGCTTCTGGCCCA
TGAAGGCCACCGGTTGGGGAAGCCAGGCTTGGGATTCGAACTGGAGGTGCTGTTCCAGGGCCCCGGTACC
GCCATCACAAGTTTGTACAAAAAAGCAGGCTTAATGGAGCCTATATATCCTTTTGCACGGCCCCAGATGA
ATACCAGGTTTCCTTCAAGCAGGATGGTACCTTTCCACTTTCCTCCATCAAAATGTGCACTTTGGAACCC
AACGCCAACTGGAGATTTCATCTACTTACATCTCAGTTACTACAGAAATCCAAAGCTTGTGGTGACTGAG
AAGACCATCCGACTTGCTTATCGTCATGCTAAGCAGAATAAAAAAAATTCGTCATGCTTTTTACTTGGTT
CTCTGACAGCAGACGAAGATGAAGAAGGTGTAACATTGACAGTAGATCGCTTTGATCCTGGTCGAGAAGT
ACCTGAATGCCTAGAAATAACCCCTACTGCTTCTCTTCCTGGGGACTTTTTGATTCCATGCAAAGTTCAT
ACTCAAGAACTTTGTTCAAGAGAAATGATAGTTCACAGTGTAGATGACTTCAGTTCAGCTTTAAAGGCTC
TACAGTGCCATATATGTAGCAAAGATTCCTTGGACTGTGGTAAGCTGCTTTCCCTAAGAGTTCATATCAC
TTCCAGGGAGAGTTTGGACAGTGTGGAATTTGACTTGCATTGGGCAGCAGTAACTCTAGCAAATAACTTT
AAATGCACACCTGTGAAGCCCATCCCCATTATTCCAACAGCTCTGGCAAGAAACTTGAGCAGTAATCTGA
ATATTTCTCAAGTTCAAGGGACTTATAAATATGGATATCTTACCATGGATGAAACACGCAAATTGTTACT
TTTGTTGGAATCTGATCCCAAGGTTTATTCTCTACCATTGGTGGGAATTTGGCTGTCTGGAATTACACAT
ATCTATAGTCCTCAGGTATGGGCTTGCTGTTTGCGATACATATTCAATTCTTCTGTTCAAGAAAGGGTTT
TTTCAGAATCTGGAAATTTCATCATAGTTCTCTATTCTATGACACATAAGGAACCTGAGTTTTATGAATG
CTTCCCTTGTGATGGCAAGATACCTGACTTTCGGTTTCAGTTGCTAACCAGTAAGGAAACATTACATCTT
TTCAAAAATGTTGAACCTCCTGACAAAAATCCAATCCGTTGTGAACTGAGCGCTGAAAGCCAAAATGCAG
AAACAGAGTTTTTCAGTAAGGCTTCCAAGAATTTTTCAATTAAGAGGTCTTCCCAAAAGTTATCTTCTGG
GAAGATGCCAATACATGATCACGACTCTGGTGTTGAAGATGAAGATTTTTCTCCAAGACCAATTCCTAGT
CCTCATCCAGTGAGTCAGAAGATTTCTAAGATCCAACCATCAGTTCCTGAACTTTCACTTGTGTTGGATG
GCAATTTCATAGAATCAAACCCTCTGCCTACTCCATTGGAAATGGTGAATAATGAAAATCCTCCTTTGAT
TAACCACTTGGAACACTTGAAGCCATTGCAACCCCAGCTTTATGATGAGAAACACAGTCCAGAAGTTGAA
GCTGGAGAGCCTTCCTTGAGAGGAATACCAAATCAGTTAAACCAGGATAAACCAGCTCTTTTGAGACACT
GCAAAGTAAGACAGCCACCTGCCTATAAGAAAGGGAACCCCCATACCAGGAACAGTATTAAACCATCTTC
TCATAATGGGCCATCTCATGATATATTTGAAAAGCTCCAAACAGTTTCTGCTGGAAATGTACAAAACGAA
GAGTATCCTATAAGACCCTCCACACTTAATTCTAGGCAGTCTTCTCTTGCCCCGCAGTCCCAACCACACG
ATTTTGTTTTTTCACCCCATAATTCAGGAAGACCAATGGAACTTCAGATACCTACTCCCCCACTGCCATC
TTACTGTTCCACAAACGTTTGCAGGTGTTGTCAGCATCATAGTCATATTCAATATAGTCCGCTAAATTCT
TGGCAAGGAGCAAACACAGTTGGATCCATTCAAGATGTCCAGTCTGAAGCCCTTCAAAAGCATTCATTAT
TTCACCCAAGTGGATGTCCAGCCCTGTACTGTAATGCATTCTGTTCTTCAAGTAGTCCTATAGCCTTGAG
ACCTCAGGGAGATATGGGCAGTTGTTCTCCCCACAGCAATATTGAACCATCGCCTGTGGCAAGACCGCCT
TCACATATGGACTTATGTAACCCACAGCCTTGCACAGTGTGCATGCACACACCCAAGACTGAGTCAGATA
ATGGAATGATGGGACTATCTCCAGATGCATATCGGTTCCTCACAGAACAAGACAGACAGCTAAGACTACT
TCAGGCACAGATTCAGCGTTTGTTGGAAGCACAGTCTCTGATGCCCTGTTCCCCTAAGACAACTGCTGTT
GAAGACACAGTGCAAGCTGGAAGACAAATGGAGTTGGTTTCTGTGGAAGCACAGTCTTCCCCTGGCTTGC
ACATGAGAAAAGGTGTAAGCATTGCTGTGAGCACAGGTGCTAGCTTGTTTTGGAATGCAGCAGGTGAGGA
TCAAGAGCCTGACTCTCAAATGAAGCAAGATGATACCAAAATTTCCAGTGAGGACATGAATTTTTCTGTC
GATATTAATAATGAAGTCACAAGTCTTCCAGGTAGTGCATCTTCATTAAAAGCAGTTGATATTCCCAGTT
TTGAAGAGAGCAACATTGCTGTGGAAGAAGAATTTAACCAGCCACTTTCTGTATCCAACTCTTCTCTAGT
TGTGAGAAAAGAACCTGATGTACCTGTGTTCTTTCCAAGTGGCCAGCTGGCAGAAAGTGTAAGCATGTGT
TTACAGACTGGACCAACAGGGGGTGCCAGTAACAATTCTGAAACATCAGAGGAACCAAAAATTGAGCATG
TAATGCAACCCTTGCTTCATCAACCATCAGATAACCAGAAAATTTACCAGGATTTATTGGGTCAAGTAAA
CCACCTATTAAATAGTTCCTCCAAGGAAACTGAGCAGCCGTCTACCAAAGCAGTAATTATCAGTCATGAA
TGCACCAGAACCCAAAACGTTTACCATACAAAGAAAAAAACACATCATTCAAGACTGGTGGACAAAGATT
GTGTCCTTAATGCAACTCTTAAGCAACTAAGAAGCCTTGGAGTAAAAATTGATTCTCCCACTAAAGTGAA
GAAAAATGCACATAACGTGGATCACGCCAGTGTGTTGGCATGCATCAGCCCAGAAGCAGTGATCTCTGGA
TTAAACTGCATGTCATTTGCTAATGTTGGCATGAGCGGCTTAAGCCCCAATGGTGTGGATTTGAGCATGG
AGGCAAATGCTATAGCTCTGAAATATTTAAATGAAAATCAGCTGTCACAACTGTCTGTCACTCGATCGAA
CCAAAATAATTGTGACCCATTCAGCCTTCTCCATATTAATACAGACAGAAGCACAGTGGGGCTTAGTTTA
ATTTCACCAAACAACATGTCATTTGCAACCAAAAAATATATGAAGAGATATGGACTCCTACAAAGCAGTG
ACAATAGTGAAGATGAAGAGGAACCTCCCGACAATGCAGATAGCAAGAGTGAATATTTATTGAATCAGAA
CCTTAGGTCCATACCCGAACAGCTTGGTGGTCAGAAAGAGCCTTCTAAGAATGACCATGAAATAATTAAT
TGTTCTAACTGTGAATCTGTGGGGACCAACGCAGATACGCCAGTATTGAGAAATATTACAAATGAAGTTT
TGCAGACAAAAGCAAAACAGCAGTTGACTGAAAAGCCAGCTTTCTTAGTAAAGAACCTTAAACCAAGTCC
TGCAGTGAACCTTCGAACCGGGAAAGCAGAGTTCACTCAACATCCTGAGAAAGAAAATGAAGGGGACATT
ACAATTTTTCCTGAAAGTTTGCAACCTTCTGAAACGCTAAAGCAGATGAATAGCATGAATTCAGTAGGCA
CCTTCTTAGATGTAAAACGTCTCAGACAGTTACCAAAATTATTTTAA
